Addgene plasmid #227753: pVG147
Purpose: Expresses a version of light-inducible transcription factor EL222 (Gly94Cys) under a strong constitutive PGK1pr
Depositing lab: Sahand Jamal Rahi. Depositing organization: Swiss Federal Institute of Technology (EPFL). Publication: Light-directed evolution of dynamic, multi-state, and computational protein functionalities. Gligorovski V, Labagnara M, Scutteri L, Blackholm M, Moglich A, Mansouri N, Rahi SJ. Cell. 2026 Mar 6:S0092-8674(26)00167-4. doi: 10.1016/j.cell.2026.02.002. PubMed 41794024.
Backbone
  Vector backbone: EZL105
  Vector type: Yeast Expression
  Selectable markers: HIS3 ; Cg (budding yeast)
Growth in bacteria
  Bacterial resistance: Ampicillin, 100 μg/mL
  Growth temperature: 37°C
  Growth strain: XL10
  Growth instructions: Can also be grown in DH5alpha.
  Copy number: High Copy
Gene/Insert
  Gene/Insert name: EL222 codon-optimized for budding yeast
  Species: S. cerevisiae (budding yeast)
  Mutation: Gly94Cys mutant
  Promoter: PGK1pr
  Cloning method: Restriction Enzyme; 5′ cloning site Unknown (unknown if destroyed)
Terms and licenses: Academic/Nonprofit Terms; Industry Terms: Not Available to Industry
Depositor comments: For a single-copy integration in budding yeast, the plasmid should be cut with PmeI (double-cutter). Please visit https://doi.org/10.1101/2024.02.28.582517 for bioRxiv preprint.
How to cite: pVG147 was a gift from Sahand Jamal Rahi (Addgene plasmid # 227753 ; http://n2t.net/addgene:227753 ; RRID:Addgene_227753)
