[The description below was written by a language model from this plasmid's Addgene catalogue record and pLannotate feature annotations shown in this document.]
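Description:
pVG147 is a yeast expression plasmid built on the EZL105 backbone and designed for chromosomal integration in budding yeast rather than episomal maintenance. The feature table shows no yeast replication origin or centromere. In E. coli it is propagated at high copy through a ColE1/pUC-type origin with ampicillin selection (AmpR, β-lactamase). It also carries pBluescript-derived remnants: an f1 origin, T3 and T7 promoters, and lac promoter/operator and lacZα fragments. Selection in yeast is by HIS3, which the catalogue describes as "Cg", presumably meaning Candida glabrata. The table annotates a HIS3 coding sequence and promoter, along with fragments of the neighbouring DED1 (both S. cerevisiae and C. glabrata matches) and MRM1/PET56 genes. These flanking fragments probably provide homology to the HIS3 locus, although the record does not say so. According to the depositor, cutting at the two PmeI sites releases a fragment for single-copy integration.

The payload is a yeast codon-optimised version of the light-inducible transcription factor EL222 carrying a Gly94Cys substitution. It is driven by the strong constitutive PGK1 promoter, which is named in the catalogue but not annotated in the table; it likely lies in the unannotated stretch upstream of the coding region. The annotated open reading frame joins a herpes simplex VP16 activation-domain fragment to the Erythrobacter litoralis LOV-HTH protein and is followed by the CYC1 terminator. In EL222, illumination forms a flavin–protein adduct that frees the DNA-binding domain, so the VP16 fusion activates target promoters only in light. The record does not state what effect the Gly94Cys mutation has. The associated work concerns light-directed evolution of protein functions, which suggests the plasmid serves as an optogenetic gene-expression component in yeast.
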