Features (pLannotate 1.2.2; 26 found; start..end, strand, type, name):
     13..31      -  promoter       T3 promoter: promoter for bacteriophage T3 RNA polymerase
     76..92      -  protein_bind   lac operator: The lac repressor binds to the lac operator to inhibit transcription in E. coli. This inhibition can be relieved by adding lactose or isopropyl-β-D-thiogalactopyranoside (IPTG). lac repressor encoded by lacI
    100..130     -  promoter       lac promoter: promoter for the E. coli lac operon
    145..166     -  protein_bind   CAP binding site: CAP binding activates transcription in the presence of cAMP. E. coli catabolite activator protein
    179..271     -  CDS            lacI (fragment): lac repressor; lacI; The lac repressor binds to the lac operator to inhibit transcription in E. coli. This inhibition can be relieved by adding lactose or isopropyl-β-D-thiogalactopyranoside (IPTG).
    454..1042    -  rep_origin     ori: high-copy-number ColE1/pMB1/pBR322/pUC origin of replication
   1213..2073    -  CDS            AmpR: β-lactamase; bla; confers resistance to ampicillin, carbenicillin, and related antibiotics
   2074..2178    -  promoter       AmpR promoter: bla
   2289..2324    +  CDS            rop (fragment): Rop protein, which maintains plasmids at low copy number; rop
   2426..2475    +  misc_feature   bom (fragment): basis of mobility region from pBR322
   2483..2615    +  promoter       URA3 promoter (fragment): S. cerevisiae URA3
   2615..2707    +  CDS            URA3 (fragment): PYRF_YEAST - Experimental evidence at protein level: Swiss-Prot protein existence level 1. From Saccharomyces cerevisiae (strain ATCC 204508 / S288c) (Baker's yeast).
   2763..2814    +  misc_feature   bom (fragment): basis of mobility region from pBR322
   2842..3270    -  rep_origin     f1 ori (sequence partly withheld): f1 bacteriophage origin of replication; arrow indicates direction of (+) strand synthesis
   3274..3431    -  CDS            lacZα (fragment): LacZα fragment of β-galactosidase; lacZ fragment
   3434..3452    +  promoter       T7 promoter: promoter for bacteriophage T7 RNA polymerase
   3527..3724    -  CDS            DED1 (fragment): DED1_YEAST - Also known as SPP81. Experimental evidence at protein level: Swiss-Prot protein existence level 1. ATP-binding RNA helicase involved in translation initiation. Remodels RNA in response to ADP and ATP concentrations by facilitating disruption, but also formation of RNA duplexes. Has weak ATP-dependent affinity for dsRNA, but strong ATP-dependent affinity for ssRNA. Acts as a virus host factor involved in the replication of the MBV and the L-A viruses by promoting the negative-strand RNA synthesis. May be involved in recognition of the preinitiation complex and DNA binding of the RN
   3720..4052    -  CDS            YO201_YEAST (fragment): Protein uncertain: Swiss-Prot protein existence level 5. From Saccharomyces cerevisiae (strain ATCC 204508 / S288c) (Baker's yeast).
   4826..4844    +  misc_feature   MCS (fragment): pBluescript multiple cloning site
   4881..5114    +  CDS            VP16_HHV11 (fragment): Experimental evidence at protein level: Swiss-Prot protein existence level 1. May play a role in the aggregation of tegument proteins around nucleocapsids during virus morphogenesis. From Human herpesvirus 1 (strain 17) (HHV-1) (Human herpes simplex virus 1).
   5112..5747    +  CDS            LVHTH_ERYLH (fragment): Experimental evidence at protein level: Swiss-Prot protein existence level 1. Has reversible, light-dependent DNA-binding activity. Upon illumination an internal FMN-protein adduct is formed which changes the protein conformation so that the previously sequestered DNA-binding domain is free to bind DNA. Binds to sequences within in its own promoter when illuminated but not when it has been incubated in the dark. From Erythrobacter litoralis (strain HTCC2594).
   5769..6016    +  terminator     CYC1 terminator: S. cerevisiae CYC1; transcription terminator for CYC1
   6067..6255    -  CDS            DED1 (fragment): DED1_CANGA - Protein inferred from homology: Swiss-Prot protein existence level 3. ATP-binding RNA helicase involved in translation initiation. Remodels RNA in response to ADP and ATP concentrations by facilitating disruption, but also formation of RNA duplexes (By similarity). From Candida glabrata (strain ATCC 2001 / CBS 138 / JCM 3761 / NBRC 0622 / NRRL Y-65) (Yeast) (Torulopsis glabrata).
   6742..7377    -  CDS            HIS3: HIS7_YEAST - Experimental evidence at protein level: Swiss-Prot protein existence level 1. From Saccharomyces cerevisiae (strain ATCC 204508 / S288c) (Baker's yeast).
   7483..7670    -  promoter       HIS3 promoter: S. cerevisiae HIS3
   7720..7947    +  CDS            MRM1 (fragment): MRM1_YEAST - Also known as PET56 From Saccharomyces cerevisiae (strain ATCC 204508 / S288c) (Baker's yeast).
>Addgene plasmid #227753 | pVG147 | addgene full sequence | sequence record 458034 | Addgene NGS Result
CAGCTTTTGTTCCCTTTAGTGAGGGTTAATTCCGAGCTTGGCGTAATCATGGTCATAGCTGTTTCCTGTG
TGAAATTGTTATCCGCTCACAATTCCACACAACATACGAGCCGGAAGCATAAAGTGTAAAGCCTGGGGTG
CCTAATGAGTGAGCTAACTCACATTAATTGCGTTGCGCTCACTGCCCGCTTTCCAGTCGGGAAACCTGTC
GTGCCAGCTGCATTAATGAATCGGCCAACGCGCGGGGAGAGGCGGTTTGCGTATTGGGCGCTCTTCCGCT
TCCTCGCTCACTGACTCGCTGCGCTCGGTCGTTCGGCTGCGGCGAGCGGTATCAGCTCACTCAAAGGCGG
TAATACGGTTATCCACAGAATCAGGGGATAACGCAGGAAAGAACATGTGAGCAAAAGGCCAGCAAAAGGC
CAGGAACCGTAAAAAGGCCGCGTTGCTGGCGTTTTTCCATAGGCTCCGCCCCCCTGACGAGCATCACAAA
AATCGACGCTCAAGTCAGAGGTGGCGAAACCCGACAGGACTATAAAGATACCAGGCGTTTCCCCCTGGAA
GCTCCCTCGTGCGCTCTCCTGTTCCGACCCTGCCGCTTACCGGATACCTGTCCGCCTTTCTCCCTTCGGG
AAGCGTGGCGCTTTCTCATAGCTCACGCTGTAGGTATCTCAGTTCGGTGTAGGTCGTTCGCTCCAAGCTG
GGCTGTGTGCACGAACCCCCCGTTCAGCCCGACCGCTGCGCCTTATCCGGTAACTATCGTCTTGAGTCCA
ACCCGGTAAGACACGACTTATCGCCACTGGCAGCAGCCACTGGTAACAGGATTAGCAGAGCGAGGTATGT
AGGCGGTGCTACAGAGTTCTTGAAGTGGTGGCCTAACTACGGCTACACTAGAAGAACAGTATTTGGTATC
TGCGCTCTGCTGAAGCCAGTTACCTTCGGAAAAAGAGTTGGTAGCTCTTGATCCGGCAAACAAACCACCG
CTGGTAGCGGTGGTTTTTTTGTTTGCAAGCAGCAGATTACGCGCAGAAAAAAAGGATCTCAAGAAGATCC
TTTGATCTTTTCTACGGGGTCTGACGCTCAGTGGAACGAAAACTCACGTTAAGGGATTTTGGTCATGAGA
TTATCAAAAAGGATCTTCACCTAGATCCTTTTAAATTAAAAATGAAGTTTTAAATCAATCTAAAGTATAT
ATGAGTAAACTTGGTCTGACAGTTACCAATGCTTAATCAGTGAGGCACCTATCTCAGCGATCTGTCTATT
TCGTTCATCCATAGTTGCCTGACTCCCCGTCGTGTAGATAACTACGATACGGGAGGGCTTACCATCTGGC
CCCAGTGCTGCAATGATACCGCGAGACCCACGCTCACCGGCTCCAGATTTATCAGCAATAAACCAGCCAG
CCGGAAGGGCCGAGCGCAGAAGTGGTCCTGCAACTTTATCCGCCTCCATCCAGTCTATTAATTGTTGCCG
GGAAGCTAGAGTAAGTAGTTCGCCAGTTAATAGTTTGCGCAACGTTGTTGCCATTGCTACAGGCATCGTG
GTGTCACGCTCGTCGTTTGGTATGGCTTCATTCAGCTCCGGTTCCCAACGATCAAGGCGAGTTACATGAT
CCCCCATGTTGTGCAAAAAAGCGGTTAGCTCCTTCGGTCCTCCGATCGTTGTCAGAAGTAAGTTGGCCGC
AGTGTTATCACTCATGGTTATGGCAGCACTGCATAATTCTCTTACTGTCATGCCATCCGTAAGATGCTTT
TCTGTGACTGGTGAGTACTCAACCAAGTCATTCTGAGAATAGTGTATGCGGCGACCGAGTTGCTCTTGCC
CGGCGTCAATACGGGATAATACCGCGCCACATAGCAGAACTTTAAAAGTGCTCATCATTGGAAAACGTTC
TTCGGGGCGAAAACTCTCAAGGATCTTACCGCTGTTGAGATCCAGTTCGATGTAACCCACTCGTGCACCC
AACTGATCTTCAGCATCTTTTACTTTCACCAGCGTTTCTGGGTGAGCAAAAACAGGAAGGCAAAATGCCG
CAAAAAAGGGAATAAGGGCGACACGGAAATGTTGAATACTCATACTCTTCCTTTTTCAATATTATTGAAG
CATTTATCAGGGTTATTGTCTCATGAGCGGATACATATTTGAATGTATTTAGAAAAATAAACAAATAGGG
GTTCCGCGCACATTTCCCCGAAAAGTGCCACCTGACGTCCTCGGCGCGTGACGTCTAAGAAACCATTATT
ATCATGACATTAACCTATAAAAATAGGCGTATCACGAGGCCCTTTCGTCTCGCGCGTTTCGGTGATGACG
GTGAAAACCTCTGACACATGCAGCTCCCGGAGACGGTCACAGCTTGTCTGTAAGCGGATGCCGGGAGCAG
ACAAGCCCGTCAGGGCGCGTCAGCGGGTGTTGGCGGGTGTCGGGGCTGGCTTAACTATGCGGCATCAGAG
CAGATTGTACTGAGAGTGCACCATACCACCTTTTCAATTCATCATTTTTTTTTTATTCTTTTTTTTGATT
TCGGTTTCCTTGAAATTTTTTTGATTCGGTAATCTCCGAACAGAAGGAAGAACGAAGGAAGGAGCACAGA
CTTAGATTGGTATATATACGCATATTGGGTCAGCAGTACAGAACCCTCGACGAAGTTGTAAGTGGTGGAT
CAGATATCATCATTGTTGGCAGAGGACTTTTCGCCAAGGGTAGAGATCCTAATACTAAACTCACAAATTA
GAGCTTCAATTTAATTATATCAGTTATTACCCTATGCGGTGTGAAATACCGCACAGATGCGTAAGGAGAA
AATACCGCATCAGGAAATTGTAAGCGTTAATATTTTGTTAAAATTCGCGTTAAATTTTTGTTAAATCAGC
TCATTTTTTAACCAATAGGCCGAAATCGGCAAAATCCCTTATAAATCAAAAGAATAGACCGAGATAGGGT
[37 nt withheld, positions 2941-2977]
AAAGAACGTGGACTCCAACGTCAAAGG
[49 nt withheld, positions 3005-3053]
T
[91 nt withheld, positions 3055-3145]
G
[124 nt withheld, positions 3147-3270]
CCATTCGCCATTCAGGCTGCGCAACTGTTGGGAAGGGCGATCGGTGCGGGCCTCTTCGCTATTACGCCAG
CTGGCGAAAGGGGGATGTGCTGCAAGGCGATTAAGTTGGGTAACGCCAGGGTTTTCCCAGTCACGACGTT
GTAAAACGACGGCCAGTGAATTGTAATACGACTCACTATAGGGGGCCAGCGTGGCCGTTTAAACATTTAA
ATGGCCGGCCGCTGCCACCGTTGTTTCCACCGAAGAAACCACCGTTGCCGTAACCACCACGACGGTTGTT
GCTAAAGAAGCTGCCACCGCCACGGCCACCGTTGTAGCCGCCGTTGTTGTTATTGTAGTTGCTACTGTTA
TTTCTGGCACTTCTTGGTTTTCCTCTTAAGTGAGGAGGAACATAACCATTCTCGTTGTTGTCGTTGATGC
TTAAATTTTGCACTTGTTCGCTCAGTTCAGCCATAATATGAAATGCTTTTCTTGTTGTTCTTACGGAATA
CCACTTGCCACCTATCACCACAACTAACTTTTTCCCGTTCCTCCATCTCTTTTATATTTTTTTTCTGGAG
TTCAAGAGAAAAAAAAAGAAAAAGCAAAAAGAAAAAAGGAAAGCGCGCCTCGTTCAGAATGACACGTATA
GAATGATGCATTACCTTGTCATCTTCAGTATCATACTGTTCGTATACATACTTACTGACATTCATAGGTA
TACATATATACACATGTATATATATCGTATGCTGCAGCTTTAAATAATCGGTGTCAAGATCTGAGCTCCA
CCGCGGTGGCGGCCGCTTATTTACTCAGGATCCCGCATGTTGCAGGTGGGAGTTCCAGCTCCCGGGAAAC
AGCTGCAAGAATTACTCGTGAGTAAGGAAAGAGTGAGGAACTATCGCATACCTGCATTTAAAGATGCCGA
TTTGGGCGCGAATCCTTTATTTTGGCTTCACCCTCATACTATTATCAGGGCCAGAAAAAGGAAGTGTTTC
CCTCCTTCTTGAATTGATGTTACCCTCATAAAGCACGTGGCCTCTTATCGAGAAAGAAATTACCGTCGCT
CGTGATTTGTTTGCAAAAAGAACAAAACTGAAAAAACCCAGACACGCTCGACTTCCTGTCTTCCTATTGA
TTGCAGCTTCCAATTTCGTCACACAACAAGGTCCTAGCGACGGCTCACAGGTTTTGTAACAAGCAATCGA
AGGTTCTGGAATGGCGGGAAAGGGTTTAGTACCACATGCTATGATGCCCACTGTGATCTCCAGAGCAAAG
TTCGTTCGATCGTACTGTTACTCTCTCTCTTTCAAACAGAATTGTCCGAATCGTGTGACAACAACAGCCT
GTTCTCACACACTCTTTTCTTCTAACCAAGGGGGTGGTTTAGTTTAGTAGAACCTCGTGAAACTTACATT
TACATATATATAAACTTGCATAAATTGGTCAATGCAAGAAATACATATTTGGTCTTTTCTAATTCGTAGT
TTTTCAAGTTCTTAGATGCTTTCTTTTTCTCTTTTTTACAGATCATCAAGGAAGTAATTATCTACTTTTT
ACAACAAATATAAAACACCGCGGTGGCGGCCGCTAAAATCATGGCTAGCCCGAAAAAAAAGAGAAAAGTA
GCCCCACCAACGGACGTTTCACTTGGTGACGAATTACATTTAGACGGTGAGGATGTAGCTATGGCACATG
CCGATGCTCTTGATGATTTTGATCTGGACATGTTAGGTGATGGGGATTCTCCCGGCCCCGGATTTACACC
ACATGATTCTGCTCCGTATGGCGCGTTGGACATGGCAGATTTCGAATTTGAACAGATGTTTACTGATGCA
CTTGGTATCGACGAATATGGAGGTGAATTCGGAGCAGATGATACTAGAGTTGAAGTCCAACCTCCAGCCC
AATGGGTATTGGATTTGATCGAGGCCTCACCCATAGCAAGTGTTGTTAGTGATCCCAGATTGGCTGATAA
TCCTTTGATTGCTATCAACCAGGCCTTTACCGATCTAACTGGGTATTCTGAGGAAGAATGTGTTGGTCGT
AATTGTAGATTTTTGGCAGGATCTGGTACTGAACCCTGGCTAACAGATAAGATCCGTCAATGTGTTCGTG
AGCATAAACCCGTGTTGGTTGAGATTTTGAATTACAAAAAGGATGGTACTCCTTTTCGTAATGCAGTTTT
GGTGGCACCAATCTATGATGACGATGATGAATTACTATACTTCCTTGGTAGCCAAGTGGAAGTGGATGAC
GATCAACCGAACATGGGCATGGCCCGTAGAGAACGTGCTGCGGAGATGTTAAAAACTCTTTCACCACGTC
AATTAGAAGTCACAACTCTGGTTGCATCAGGCCTAAGAAATAAAGAAGTGGCTGCCAGACTGGGTCTTTC
AGAAAAAACTGTCAAAATGCACAGAGGTTTGGTAATGGAAAAATTAAACTTAAAAACGAGTGCAGATTTA
GTTAGAATTGCCGTAGAAGCAGGTATTTAAGTCGACCTCGAGTAATGATCATGTAATTAGTTATGTCACG
CTTACATTCACGCCCTCCCCCCACATCCGCTCTAACCGAAAAGGAAGGAGTTAGACAACCTGAAGTCTAG
GTCCCTATTTATTTTTTTATAGTTATGTTAGTATTAAGAACGTTATTTATATTTCAAATTTTTCTTTTTT
TTCTGTACAGACGCGTGTACGCATGTAACATTATACTGAAAACCTTGCTTGAGAAGGTTTTGGGACGCTC
GAAGGCTTTAATTTGCGGCCTTATCGCCGGCGAATAAATTAAGGCGCGCCAACATATCCGGAGGTACCCA
AAGCCGAATCCACCACGGTCACCGTTGTTTCTGAAGAAACCACCACGGCCGCCACCGTTGTTGAAACCAC
CACGAGGAGCAGAATCGCCTCTTCTGCCACCACCGTTACGGATGTGAGGTGGAACGTAACCACCACGTCT
TTGTTGCCCTTCAGGCATGGAAACTTGCTCTGCTAACTCAGTCATATTGGATATATGTATTACTTTCTTT
ATTTTTTGTAGTTTAGTCTTCTATTTCTTTTATAGTTTGGTATCTTTTTGCAAAAAATTTACCTCTATAT
CGTGTTCGTGCGTATTTCTTCCTCTATAATATGAAAAGAAAGGCAGTAGTCTTGGTTTTCTATTATTCCA
AATATTACAAGAATACCCAGAACCACAAGAAGCAGAAGAAACTAACTGCTTTATATACTTAATTTCCCGC
CACAAGCTCATCGCCCAGAAGTTTTTTTCAGTTTTTCACCTGACAATCTGGCAGCTCGCTGAAAAATTTT
CACCTGGGGTCGCCTGCTACGTAGAGTGATCACGTTTATGAATAGCACATTATATAGTGGCCCAGACGGT
CTGATGGTAGTTCATGTAGTTAAGAATAAATACTCTGTTTGTGTGATTTCTATGTGTACGTTATCTATAT
AAATATTGTTGATGGTGGTAGCTGTGGGCTGTGTTCTATGCTAGGACACCCTTAGTGGATGGAACGTCAT
CGCGACCCGTAGGTGTTCTTGCCTCTCTGATGGCGATGGCGAGCGCCTTGAAAGCTGATTCGGAGCGGTG
GTGGTCGTTGGTGCCCCGCAGACAGTCCACATGCATGGTGATACGCGCCTCAGTGGCGAAACTCTCCAAG
AAGTGCGGGATCATCTCTGTGGATAGCTGGCCTATGCGTTCTCGCTTCAGGCCCAGCTCCACCACGGCGA
AAGGCCTATTGGAGAAGTCAACCACAGCGCGGCTCAGCGCCTCGTCCAGTGGTGCAAACCCATGCCCGAA
CCTCTTGATACCACGCACGGAGCCAAGCGCCTCCTTGAACGCTTGGCCCAGCGCAATCCCACAGTCCTCA
ACAGTGTGGTGGTCATCGATGTGCAAGTCCCCTATACACTCCAGGATCAGAGACCACCCGCCATGCTTCG
CCAGCGCAGTCAACATGTGGTCCAAAAACCCAACTCCAGTGTGCACATGGATGGTCTGCCCATCACCACT
AGCATATTCCTTGCCCAGTATGCTCTCCCGTACAGAAACAGACCCACCGTCAAGATCCAGCGCCAGCTGT
ATATTCGTCTCCTGCGTAACCCTCTTAACAAACGCCATCCTTTGCTCGATGCTTCTCTTTGCTTCAATTA
TCTCAACTTTAAGTAAACCTGAAGTAAACTAGAACTAGATTAAATCAGAAGGCATCCGCAGCTTTATATA
CATATAGAGCCTCTTTGCCTTCGTTTATCTTGCCTGCTCATTTTTTAGTATATTCTTCGAAGAAATCACA
TTACTTTATATAATGTATAATTCATTATGTGATAATGCCAATCGCTAAGAAAAAAAAAGAGTCATCCGCT
AGGTGGAAAAAAAAAAATGAAAATCATTACCGAGGCATAAAAAAATATAGAGTGTACTAGAGGAGGCCAA
GAGTAATAGAAAAAGAAAATTGCGGGAAAGGACTGTGTTATGACTTCCCTGACTAATGCCGTGTTCAAAC
GATACCTGGCAGTGACTCCTAGCGCTCACCAAGCTCTTAAAACGAGAATTAAGAAAAAGTCGTCATCTTT
CGATAAGTTTTTCCCACAGCAAAGCAATAGTAGAAAAAAACAATGGGAAACGTTGAATGAAGACAAAGCG
TCGTGGTTTAAAAGGAAATACGCTCACGTACATGCTAGGGAACAGGACCGTGCAGCGGCCAGCGTGGCCG
TTTAAACATTTAAATGGCCGGCC
